>Addgene plasmid #107707 | pAAV CAGG eGFP | depositor full sequence | sequence record 215935 | pAAV CAGG eGFP sequence 5915 bps
CCTGCAGGCAGCTGCGCGCTCGCTCGCTCACTGAGGCCGCCCGGGCAAAGCCCGGGCGTCGGGCGACCTT
TGGTCGCCCGGCCTCAGTGAGCGAGCGAGCGCGCAGAGAGGGAGTGGCCAACTCCATCACTAGGGGTTCC
TGCGGCCGCACGCGCTAGTTATTAATAGTAATCAATTACGGGGTCATTAGTTCATAGCCCATATATGGAG
TTCCGCGTTACATAACTTACGGTAAATGGCCCGCCTGGCTGACCGCCCAACGACCCCCGCCCATTGACGT
CAATAATGACGTATGTTCCCATAGTAACGCCAATAGGGACTTTCCATTGACGTCAATGGGTGGAGTATTT
ACGGTAAACTGCCCACTTGGCAGTACATCAAGTGTATCATATGCCAAGTACGCCCCCTATTGACGTCAAT
GACGGTAAATGGCCCGCCTGGCATTATGCCCAGTACATGACCTTATGGGACTTTCCTACTTGGCAGTACA
TCTACGTATTAGTCATCGCTATTACCATGGTCGAGGTGAGCCCCACGTTCTGCTTCACTCTCCCCATCTC
CCCCCCCTCCCCACCCCCAATTTTGTATTTATTTATTTTTTAATTATTTTGTGCAGCGATGGGGGCGGGG
GGGGGGGGGGGCGCGCGCCAGGCGGGGCGGGGCGGGGCGAGGGGCGGGGCGGGGCGAGGCGGAGAGGTGC
GGCGGCAGCCAATCAGAGCGGCGCGCTCCGAAAGTTTCCTTTTATGGCGAGGCGGCGGCGGCGGCGGCCC
TATAAAAAGCGAAGCGCGCGGCGGGCGGGAGTCGCTGCGTTGCCTTCGCCCCGTGCCCCGCTCCGCGCCG
CCTCGCGCCGCCCGCCCCGGCTCTGACTGACCGCGTTACTCCCACAGGTGAGCGGGCGGGACGGCCCTTC
TCCTCCGGGCTGTAATTAGCGCTTGGTTTAATGACGGCTTGTTTCTTTTCTGTGGCTGCGTGAAAGCCTT
GAGGGGCTCCGGGAGCTTTGTGCGGGGGGAGCGGCTCGGGGGGTGCGTGCGTGTGTGTGTGCGTGGGGAG
CGCCGCGTGCGGCCCGCGCTGCCCGGCGGCTGTGAGCGCTGCGGGCGCGGCGCGGGGCTTTGTGCGCTCC
GCAGTGTGCGCGAGGGGAGCGCGGCCGGGGGCGGTGCCCCGCGGTGCGGGGGGGGCTGCGAGGGGAACAA
AGGCTGCGTGCGGGGTGTGTGCGTGGGGGGGTGAGCAGGGGGTGTGGGCGCGTCGGTCGGGCTGCAACCC
CCCCTGCACCCCCCTCCCCGAGTTGCTGAGCACGGCCCGGCTTCGGGTGCGGGGCTCCGTACGGGGCGTG
GCGCGGGGCTCGCCGTGCCGGGCGGGGGGTGGCGGCAGGTGGGGGTGCCGGGCGGGGCGGGGCCGCCTCG
GGCCGGGGAGGGCTCGGGGGAGGGGCGCGGCGGCCCCCGGAGCGCCGGCGGCTGTCGAGGCGCGGCGAGC
CGCAGCCATTGCCTTTTATGGTAATCGTGCGAGAGGGCGCAGGGACTTCCTTTGTCCCAAATCTGTGCGG
AGCCGAAATCTGGGAGGCGCCGCCGCACCCCCTCTAGCGGGCGCGGGGCGAAGCGGTGCGGCGCCGGCAG
GAAGGAAATGGGCGGGGAGGGCCTTCGTGCGTCGCCGCGCCGCCGTCCCCTTCTCCCTCTCCAGCCTCGG
GGCTGTCCGCGGGGGGACGGCTGCCTTCGGGGGGGACGGGGCAGGGCGGGGTTCGGCTTCTGGCGTGTGA
CCGGCGGCTCTAGAGCCTCTGCTAACCATGTTCATGCCTTCTTCTTTTTCCTACAGCTCCTGGGCAACGT
GCTGGTTATTGTGCTGTCTCATCATTTTGGCAAAGAATTGCGGCCGTCTCAGGCCGAATTCATCGATTGT
TTAAACGCGGCCGCATGCATTTAAATCCCGGGATCTGATGGTGAGCAAGGGCGAGGAGCTGTTCACCGGG
GTGGTGCCCATCCTGGTCGAGCTGGACGGCGACGTAAACGGCCACAAGTTCAGCGTGTCCGGCGAGGGCG
AGGGCGATGCCACCTACGGCAAGCTGACCCTGAAGTTCATCTGCACCACCGGCAAGCTGCCCGTGCCCTG
GCCCACCCTCGTGACCACCCTGACCTACGGCGTGCAGTGCTTCAGCCGCTACCCCGACCACATGAAGCAG
CACGACTTCTTCAAGTCCGCCATGCCCGAAGGCTACGTCCAGGAGCGCACCATCTTCTTCAAGGACGACG
GCAACTACAAGACCCGCGCCGAGGTGAAGTTCGAGGGCGACACCCTGGTGAACCGCATCGAGCTGAAGGG
CATCGACTTCAAGGAGGACGGCAACATCCTGGGGCACAAGCTGGAGTACAACTACAACAGCCACAACGTC
TATATCATGGCCGACAAGCAGAAGAACGGCATCAAGGTGAACTTCAAGATCCGCCACAACATCGAGGACG
GCAGCGTGCAGCTCGCCGACCACTACCAGCAGAACACCCCCATCGGCGACGGCCCCGTGCTGCTGCCCGA
CAACCACTACCTGAGCACCCAGTCCGCCCTGAGCAAAGACCCCAACGAGAAGCGCGATCACATGGTCCTG
CTGGAGTTCGTGACCGCCGCCGGGATCACTCTCGGCATGGACGAGCTGTACAAGTAACTCGAGAGATCTA
CGGGTGGCATCCCTGTGACCCCTCCCCAGTGCCTCTCCTGGCCCTGGAAGTTGCCACTCCAGTGCCCACC
AGCCTTGTCCTAATAAAATTAAGTTGCATCATTTTGTCTGACTAGGTGTCCTTCTATAATATTATGGGGT
GGAGGGGGGTGGTATGGAGCAAGGGGCAAGTTGGGAAGACAACCTGTAGGGCCTGCGGGGTCTATTGGGA
ACCAAGCTGGAGTGCAGTGGCACAATCTTGGCTCACTGCAATCTCCGCCTCCTGGGTTCAAGCGATTCTC
CTGCCTCAGCCTCCCGAGTTGTTGGGATTCCAGGCATGCATGACCAGGCTCAGCTAATTTTTGTTTTTTT
GGTAGAGACGGGGTTTCACCATATTGGCCAGGCTGGTCTCCAACTCCTAATCTCAGGTGATCTACCCACC
TTGGCCTCCCAAATTGCTGGGATTACAGGCGTGAACCACTGCTCCCTTCCCTGTCCTTCTGATTTTGTAG
GTAACCACGTGCGGACCGAGCGGCCGCAGGAACCCCTAGTGATGGAGTTGGCCACTCCCTCTCTGCGCGC
TCGCTCGCTCACTGAGGCCGGGCGACCAAAGGTCGCCCGACGCCCGGGCTTTGCCCGGGCGGCCTCAGTG
AGCGAGCGAGCGCGCAGCTGCCTGCAGGGGCGCCTGATGCGGTATTTTCTCCTTACGCATCTGTGCGGTA
TTTCACACCGCATA
[142 nt withheld, positions 3375-3516]
C
[141 nt withheld, positions 3518-3658]
CCTTTGACGTTGGAGTCCACGTTCTTT
[37 nt withheld, positions 3686-3722]
ACCCTATCTCGGGCTATTCTTTTGATTTATAAGGGATTTTGCCGATTTCGGCCTATTGGTTAAAAAATGA
GCTGATTTAACAAAAATTTAACGCGAATTTTAACAAAATATTAACGTTTACAATTTTATGGTGCACTCTC
AGTACAATCTGCTCTGATGCCGCATAGTTAAGCCAGCCCCGACACCCGCCAACACCCGCTGACGCGCCCT
GACGGGCTTGTCTGCTCCCGGCATCCGCTTACAGACAAGCTGTGACCGTCTCCGGGAGCTGCATGTGTCA
GAGGTTTTCACCGTCATCACCGAAACGCGCGAGACGAAAGGGCCTCGTGATACGCCTATTTTTATAGGTT
AATGTCATGATAATAATGGTTTCTTAGACGTCAGGTGGCACTTTTCGGGGAAATGTGCGCGGAACCCCTA
TTTGTTTATTTTTCTAAATACATTCAAATATGTATCCGCTCATGAGACAATAACCCTGATAAATGCTTCA
ATAATATTGAAAAAGGAAGAGTATGAGTATTCAACATTTCCGTGTCGCCCTTATTCCCTTTTTTGCGGCA
TTTTGCCTTCCTGTTTTTGCTCACCCAGAAACGCTGGTGAAAGTAAAAGATGCTGAAGATCAGTTGGGTG
CACGAGTGGGTTACATCGAACTGGATCTCAACAGCGGTAAGATCCTTGAGAGTTTTCGCCCCGAAGAACG
TTTTCCAATGATGAGCACTTTTAAAGTTCTGCTATGTGGCGCGGTATTATCCCGTATTGACGCCGGGCAA
GAGCAACTCGGTCGCCGCATACACTATTCTCAGAATGACTTGGTTGAGTACTCACCAGTCACAGAAAAGC
ATCTTACGGATGGCATGACAGTAAGAGAATTATGCAGTGCTGCCATAACCATGAGTGATAACACTGCGGC
CAACTTACTTCTGACAACGATCGGAGGACCGAAGGAGCTAACCGCTTTTTTGCACAACATGGGGGATCAT
GTAACTCGCCTTGATCGTTGGGAACCGGAGCTGAATGAAGCCATACCAAACGACGAGCGTGACACCACGA
TGCCTGTAGCAATGGCAACAACGTTGCGCAAACTATTAACTGGCGAACTACTTACTCTAGCTTCCCGGCA
ACAATTAATAGACTGGATGGAGGCGGATAAAGTTGCAGGACCACTTCTGCGCTCGGCCCTTCCGGCTGGC
TGGTTTATTGCTGATAAATCTGGAGCCGGTGAGCGTGGGTCTCGCGGTATCATTGCAGCACTGGGGCCAG
ATGGTAAGCCCTCCCGTATCGTAGTTATCTACACGACGGGGAGTCAGGCAACTATGGATGAACGAAATAG
ACAGATCGCTGAGATAGGTGCCTCACTGATTAAGCATTGGTAACTGTCAGACCAAGTTTACTCATATATA
CTTTAGATTGATTTAAAACTTCATTTTTAATTTAAAAGGATCTAGGTGAAGATCCTTTTTGATAATCTCA
TGACCAAAATCCCTTAACGTGAGTTTTCGTTCCACTGAGCGTCAGACCCCGTAGAAAAGATCAAAGGATC
TTCTTGAGATCCTTTTTTTCTGCGCGTAATCTGCTGCTTGCAAACAAAAAAACCACCGCTACCAGCGGTG
GTTTGTTTGCCGGATCAAGAGCTACCAACTCTTTTTCCGAAGGTAACTGGCTTCAGCAGAGCGCAGATAC
CAAATACTGTCCTTCTAGTGTAGCCGTAGTTAGGCCACCACTTCAAGAACTCTGTAGCACCGCCTACATA
CCTCGCTCTGCTAATCCTGTTACCAGTGGCTGCTGCCAGTGGCGATAAGTCGTGTCTTACCGGGTTGGAC
TCAAGACGATAGTTACCGGATAAGGCGCAGCGGTCGGGCTGAACGGGGGGTTCGTGCACACAGCCCAGCT
TGGAGCGAACGACCTACACCGAACTGAGATACCTACAGCGTGAGCTATGAGAAAGCGCCACGCTTCCCGA
AGGGAGAAAGGCGGACAGGTATCCGGTAAGCGGCAGGGTCGGAACAGGAGAGCGCACGAGGGAGCTTCCA
GGGGGAAACGCCTGGTATCTTTATAGTCCTGTCGGGTTTCGCCACCTCTGACTTGAGCGTCGATTTTTGT
GATGCTCGTCAGGGGGGCGGAGCCTATGGAAAAACGCCAGCAACGCGGCCTTTTTACGGTTCCTGGCCTT
TTGCTGGCCTTTTGCTCACATGT
Features (pLannotate 1.2.2; 15 found; start..end, strand, type, name):
      1..141     -  repeat_region  AAV2 ITR: inverted terminal repeat of adeno-associated virus serotype 2 inverted
    216..519     +  enhancer       CMV enhancer: human cytomegalovirus immediate early enhancer
    521..797     +  promoter       chicken β-actin promoter: No description available
    798..1806    +  intron         chimeric intron: chimera between introns from chicken β-actin and rabbit β-globin
   1804..1881    +  CDS            HBB (fragment): HBB_LEPEU - Experimental evidence at protein level: Swiss-Prot protein existence level 1. Involved in oxygen transport from the lung to the various peripheral tissues. From Lepus europaeus (European hare).
   1928..2647    +  CDS            EGFP: the original enhanced GFP (Yang et al., 1996) mammalian codon-optimized
   2662..3138    +  polyA_signal   hGH poly(A) signal: human growth hormone polyadenylation signal
   3178..3318    +  repeat_region  AAV2 ITR: inverted terminal repeat of adeno-associated virus serotype 2 inverted
   3323..3374    -  misc_feature   bom (fragment): basis of mobility region from pBR322
   3393..3773    +  rep_origin     M13 ori (sequence partly withheld): M13 bacteriophage origin of replication; arrow indicates direction of (+) strand synthesis
   3849..3898    -  misc_feature   bom (fragment): basis of mobility region from pBR322
   4000..4035    -  CDS            rop (fragment): Rop protein, which maintains plasmids at low copy number; rop
   4130..4234    +  promoter       AmpR promoter: bla
   4235..5095    +  CDS            AmpR: β-lactamase; bla; confers resistance to ampicillin, carbenicillin, and related antibiotics
   5266..5854    +  rep_origin     ori: high-copy-number ColE1/pMB1/pBR322/pUC origin of replication
