>Addgene plasmid #107707 | pAAV CAGG eGFP | addgene full sequence | sequence record 220004 | Addgene Assembled NGS Result
CCTGCAGGCAGCTGCGCGCTCGCTCGCTCACTGAGGCCGCCCGGGCGTCGGGCGACCTTTGGTCGCCCGG
CCTCAGTGAGCGAGCGAGCGCGCAGAGAGGGAGTGGCCAACTCCATCACTAGGGGTTCCTGCGGCCGCAC
GCGTCTAGTTATTAATAGTAATCAATTACGGGGTCATTAGTTCATAGCCCATATATGGAGTTCCGCGTTA
CATAACTTACGGTAAATGGCCCGCCTGGCTGACCGCCCAACGACCCCCGCCCATTGACGTCAATAATGAC
GTATGTTCCCATAGTAACGCCAATAGGGACTTTCCATTGACGTCAATGGGTGGAGTATTTACGGTAAACT
GCCCACTTGGCAGTACATCAAGTGTATCATATGCCAAGTACGCCCCCTATTGACGTCAATGACGGTAAAT
GGCCCGCCTGGCATTATGCCCAGTACATGACCTTATGGGACTTTCCTACTTGGCAGTACATCTACGTATT
AGTCATCGCTATTACCATGGTCGAGGTGAGCCCCACGTTCTGCTTCACTCTCCCCATCTCCCCCCCCTCC
CCACCCCCAATTTTGTATTTATTTATTTTTTAATTATTTTGTGCAGCGATGGGGGCGGGGGGGGGGGGGG
GCGCGCGCCAGGCGGGGCGGGGCGGGGCGAGGGGCGGGGCGGGGCGAGGCGGAGAGGTGCGGCGGCAGCC
AATCAGAGCGGCGCGCTCCGAAAGTTTCCTTTTATGGCGAGGCGGCGGCGGCGGCGGCCCTATAAAAAGC
GAAGCGCGCGGCGGGCGGGAGTCGCTGCGCGCTGCCTTCGCCCCGTGCCCCGCTCCGCCGCCGCCTCGCG
CCGCCCGCCCCGGCTCTGACTGACCGCGTTACTCCCACAGGTGAGCGGGCGGGACGGCCCTTCTCCTCCG
GGCTGTAATTAGCGCTTGGTTTAATGACGGCTTGTTTCTTTTCTGTGGCTGCGTGAAAGCCTTGAGGGGC
TCCGGGAGCTTTGTGCGGGGGGAGCGGCTCGGGGGGTGCGTGCGTGTGTGTGTGCGTGGGGAGCGCCGCG
TGCGGCTCCGCGCTGCCCGGCGGCTGTGAGCGCTGCGGGCGCGGCGCGGGGCTTTGTGCGCTCCGCAGTG
TGCGCGAGGGGAGCGCGGCCGGGGGCGGTGCCCCGCGGTGCGGGGGGGGCTGCGAGGGGAACAAAGGCTG
CGTGCGGGGTGTGTGCGTGGGGGGGTGAGCAGGGGGTGTGGGCGCGTCGGTCGGGCTGCAACCCCCCCTG
CACCCCCCTCCCCGAGTTGCTGAGCACGGCCCGGCTTCGGGTGCGGGGCTCCGTACGGGGCGTGGCGCGG
GGCTCGCCGTGCCGGGCGGGGGGTGGCGGCAGGTGGGGGTGCCGGGCGGGGCGGGGCCGCCTCGGGCCGG
GGAGGGCTCGGGGGAGGGGCGCGGCGGCCCCCGGAGCGCCGGCGGCTGTCGAGGCGCGGCGAGCCGCAGC
CATTGCCTTTTATGGTAATCGTGCGAGAGGGCGCAGGGACTTCCTTTGTCCCAAATCTGTGCGGAGCCGA
AATCTGGGAGGCGCCGCCGCACCCCCTCTAGCGGGCGCGGGGCGAAGCGGTGCGGCGCCGGCAGGAAGGA
AATGGGCGGGGAGGGCCTTCGTGCGTCGCCGCGCCGCCGTCCCCTTCTCCCTCTCCAGCCTCGGGGCTGT
CCGCGGGGGGACGGCTGCCTTCGGGGGGGACGGGGCAGGGCGGGGTTCGGCTTCTGGCGTGTGACCGGCG
GCTCTAGAGCCTCTGCTAACCATGTTCATGCCTTCTTCTTTTTCCTACAGCTCCTGGGCAACGTGCTGGT
TATTGTGCTGTCTCATCATTTTGGCAAAGAATTGCGGCCGTCTCAGGCCGAATTCATCGATTGTTTAAAC
GCGGCCGCATGCATTTAAATCCCGGGATCTGATGGTGAGCAAGGGCGAGGAGCTGTTCACCGGGGTGGTG
CCCATCCTGGTCGAGCTGGACGGCGACGTAAACGGCCACAAGTTCAGCGTGTCCGGCGAGGGCGAGGGCG
ATGCCACCTACGGCAAGCTGACCCTGAAGTTCATCTGCACCACCGGCAAGCTGCCCGTGCCCTGGCCCAC
CCTCGTGACCACCCTGACCTACGGCGTGCAGTGCTTCAGCCGCTACCCCGACCACATGAAGCAGCACGAC
TTCTTCAAGTCCGCCATGCCCGAAGGCTACGTCCAGGAGCGCACCATCTTCTTCAAGGACGACGGCAACT
ACAAGACCCGCGCCGAGGTGAAGTTCGAGGGCGACACCCTGGTGAACCGCATCGAGCTGAAGGGCATCGA
CTTCAAGGAGGACGGCAACATCCTGGGGCACAAGCTGGAGTACAACTACAACAGCCACAACGTCTATATC
ATGGCCGACAAGCAGAAGAACGGCATCAAGGTGAACTTCAAGATCCGCCACAACATCGAGGACGGCAGCG
TGCAGCTCGCCGACCACTACCAGCAGAACACCCCCATCGGCGACGGCCCCGTGCTGCTGCCCGACAACCA
CTACCTGAGCACCCAGTCCGCCCTGAGCAAAGACCCCAACGAGAAGCGCGATCACATGGTCCTGCTGGAG
TTCGTGACCGCCGCCGGGATCACTCTCGGCATGGACGAGCTGTACAAGTAACTCGAGAGATCTACGGGTG
GCATCCCTGTGACCCCTCCCCAGTGCCTCTCCTGGCCCTGGAAGTTGCCACTCCAGTGCCCACCAGCCTT
GTCCTAATAAAATTAAGTTGCATCATTTTGTCTGACTAGGTGTCCTTCTATAATATTATGGGGTGGAGGG
GGGTGGTATGGAGCAAGGGGCAAGTTGGGAAGACAACCTGTAGGGCCTGCGGGGTCTATTGGGAACCAAG
CTGGAGTGCAGTGGCACAATCTTGGCTCACTGCAATCTCCGCCTCCTGGGTTCAAGCGATTCTCCTGCCT
CAGCCTCCCGAGTTGTTGGGATTCCAGGCATGCATGACCAGGCTCAGCTAATTTTTGTTTTTTTGGTAGA
GACGGGGTTTCACCATATTGGCCAGGCTGGTCTCCAACTCCTAATCTCAGGTGATCTACCCACCTTGGCC
TCCCAAATTGCTGGGATTACAGGCGTGAACCACTGCTCCCTTCCCTGTCCTTCTGATTTTGTAGGTAACC
ACGTGCGGACCGAGCGGCCGCAGGAACCCCTAGTGATGGAGTTGGCCACTCCCTCTCTGCGCGCTCGCTC
GCTCACTGAGGCCGGGCGACCAAAGGTCGCCCGACGCCCGGGCTTTGCCCGGGCGGCCTCAGTGAGCGAG
CGAGCGCGCAGCTGCCTGCAGGGGCGCCTGATGCGGTATTTTCTCCTTACGCATCTGTGCGGTATTTCAC
ACCGCATA
[95 nt withheld, positions 3369-3463]
T
[46 nt withheld, positions 3465-3510]
C
[141 nt withheld, positions 3512-3652]
CCTTTGACGTTGGAGTCCACGTTCTTT
[37 nt withheld, positions 3680-3716]
ACTCTATCTCGGGCTATTCTTTTGATTTATAAGGGATTTTGCCGATTTCGGTCTATTGGTTAAAAAATGA
GCTGATTTAACAAAAATTTAACGCGAATTTTAACAAAATATTAACGTTTACAATTTTATGGTGCACTCTC
AGTACAATCTGCTCTGATGCCGCATAGTTAAGCCAGCCCCGACACCCGCCAACACCCGCTGACGCGCCCT
GACGGGCTTGTCTGCTCCCGGCATCCGCTTACAGACAAGCTGTGACCGTCTCCGGGAGCTGCATGTGTCA
GAGGTTTTCACCGTCATCACCGAAACGCGCGAGACGAAAGGGCCTCGTGATACGCCTATTTTTATAGGTT
AATGTCATGATAATAATGGTTTCTTAGACGTCAGGTGGCACTTTTCGGGGAAATGTGCGCGGAACCCCTA
TTTGTTTATTTTTCTAAATACATTCAAATATGTATCCGCTCATGAGACAATAACCCTGATAAATGCTTCA
ATAATATTGAAAAAGGAAGAGTATGAGTATTCAACATTTCCGTGTCGCCCTTATTCCCTTTTTTGCGGCA
TTTTGCCTTCCTGTTTTTGCTCACCCAGAAACGCTGGTGAAAGTAAAAGATGCTGAAGATCAGTTGGGTG
CACGAGTGGGTTACATCGAACTGGATCTCAACAGCGGTAAGATCCTTGAGAGTTTTCGCCCCGAAGAACG
TTTTCCAATGATGAGCACTTTTAAAGTTCTGCTATGTGGCGCGGTATTATCCCGTATTGACGCCGGGCAA
GAGCAACTCGGTCGCCGCATACACTATTCTCAGAATGACTTGGTTGAGTACTCACCAGTCACAGAAAAGC
ATCTTACGGATGGCATGACAGTAAGAGAATTATGCAGTGCTGCCATAACCATGAGTGATAACACTGCGGC
CAACTTACTTCTGACAACGATCGGAGGACCGAAGGAGCTAACCGCTTTTTTGCACAACATGGGGGATCAT
GTAACTCGCCTTGATCGTTGGGAACCGGAGCTGAATGAAGCCATACCAAACGACGAGCGTGACACCACGA
TGCCTGTAGCAATGGCAACAACGTTGCGCAAACTATTAACTGGCGAACTACTTACTCTAGCTTCCCGGCA
ACAATTAATAGACTGGATGGAGGCGGATAAAGTTGCAGGACCACTTCTGCGCTCGGCCCTTCCGGCTGGC
TGGTTTATTGCTGATAAATCTGGAGCCGGTGAGCGTGGGTCTCGCGGTATCATTGCAGCACTGGGGCCAG
ATGGTAAGCCCTCCCGTATCGTAGTTATCTACACGACGGGGAGTCAGGCAACTATGGATGAACGAAATAG
ACAGATCGCTGAGATAGGTGCCTCACTGATTAAGCATTGGTAACTGTCAGACCAAGTTTACTCATATATA
CTTTAGATTGATTTAAAACTTCATTTTTAATTTAAAAGGATCTAGGTGAAGATCCTTTTTGATAATCTCA
TGACCAAAATCCCTTAACGTGAGTTTTCGTTCCACTGAGCGTCAGACCCCGTAGAAAAGATCAAAGGATC
TTCTTGAGATCCTTTTTTTCTGCGCGTAATCTGCTGCTTGCAAACAAAAAAACCACCGCTACCAGCGGTG
GTTTGTTTGCCGGATCAAGAGCTACCAACTCTTTTTCCGAAGGTAACTGGCTTCAGCAGAGCGCAGATAC
CAAATACTGTTCTTCTAGTGTAGCCGTAGTTAGGCCACCACTTCAAGAACTCTGTAGCACCGCCTACATA
CCTCGCTCTGCTAATCCTGTTACCAGTGGCTGCTGCCAGTGGCGATAAGTCGTGTCTTACCGGGTTGGAC
TCAAGACGATAGTTACCGGATAAGGCGCAGCGGTCGGGCTGAACGGGGGGTTCGTGCACACAGCCCAGCT
TGGAGCGAACGACCTACACCGAACTGAGATACCTACAGCGTGAGCTATGAGAAAGCGCCACGCTTCCCGA
AGGGAGAAAGGCGGACAGGTATCCGGTAAGCGGCAGGGTCGGAACAGGAGAGCGCACGAGGGAGCTTCCA
GGGGGAAACGCCTGGTATCTTTATAGTCCTGTCGGGTTTCGCCACCTCTGACTTGAGCGTCGATTTTTGT
GATGCTCGTCAGGGGGGCGGAGCCTATGGAAAAACGCCAGCAACGCGGCCTTTTTACGGTTCCTGGCCTT
TTGCTGGCCTTTTGCTCACATGT
Features (pLannotate 1.2.2; 16 found; start..end, strand, type, name):
     12..39      +  repeat_region  AAV2 ITR (fragment): inverted terminal repeat of adeno-associated virus serotype 2 inverted
     68..95      +  repeat_region  AAV2 ITR (fragment): inverted terminal repeat of adeno-associated virus serotype 2 inverted
    206..509     +  enhancer       CMV enhancer: human cytomegalovirus immediate early enhancer
    511..787     +  promoter       chicken β-actin promoter: No description available
    788..1800    +  intron         chimeric intron: chimera between introns from chicken β-actin and rabbit β-globin
   1798..1875    +  CDS            HBB (fragment): HBB_LEPEU - Experimental evidence at protein level: Swiss-Prot protein existence level 1. Involved in oxygen transport from the lung to the various peripheral tissues. From Lepus europaeus (European hare).
   1922..2641    +  CDS            EGFP: the original enhanced GFP (Yang et al., 1996) mammalian codon-optimized
   2656..3132    +  polyA_signal   hGH poly(A) signal: human growth hormone polyadenylation signal
   3172..3312    +  repeat_region  AAV2 ITR: inverted terminal repeat of adeno-associated virus serotype 2 inverted
   3317..3368    -  misc_feature   bom (fragment): basis of mobility region from pBR322
   3387..3842    +  rep_origin     f1 ori (sequence partly withheld): f1 bacteriophage origin of replication; arrow indicates direction of (+) strand synthesis
   3843..3892    -  misc_feature   bom (fragment): basis of mobility region from pBR322
   3994..4029    -  CDS            rop (fragment): Rop protein, which maintains plasmids at low copy number; rop
   4124..4228    +  promoter       AmpR promoter: bla
   4229..5089    +  CDS            AmpR: β-lactamase; bla; confers resistance to ampicillin, carbenicillin, and related antibiotics
   5260..5848    +  rep_origin     ori: high-copy-number ColE1/pMB1/pBR322/pUC origin of replication
