[The description below was written by a language model from this plasmid's Addgene catalogue record and pLannotate feature annotations shown in this document.]
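Description:
pAAV CAGG eGFP is an adeno-associated virus transfer plasmid built on the Agilent pAAV-MCS backbone and catalogued as a mammalian expression/AAV vector. It is propagated in E. coli through a high-copy ColE1/pUC-type origin and selected with ampicillin via the bla (AmpR) gene and its own promoter. The backbone also carries an f1/M13 phage origin for single-stranded DNA production, plus short remnants of the pBR322 bom and rop regions that are annotated only as fragments.

The payload is a single constitutive reporter cassette flanked by AAV2 inverted terminal repeats, the cis elements needed for replication and packaging of the intervening DNA into AAV particles when rep, cap and helper functions are supplied in trans. Between the ITRs, the CAGG (CAG) promoter is made up of the human CMV immediate-early enhancer, the chicken β-actin promoter and a chimeric chicken β-actin/rabbit β-globin intron. The short "HBB" hit at the end of the intron is most likely β-globin exon sequence that belongs to this composite promoter rather than a separate coding element. This strong, broadly active promoter drives mammalian codon-optimized EGFP, and transcripts are terminated by the human growth hormone polyadenylation signal. No tags, recombinase sites or WPRE are annotated.

The stated purpose is to express eGFP in a variety of cell types, either by direct transfection or after packaging into recombinant AAV. The depositor sequence shows two full-length ITRs, whereas the repository's assembled NGS sequence annotates the upstream ITR only as two short fragments. This may reflect the difficulty of sequencing ITR hairpins or a partial ITR deletion. Both sequence records are slightly shorter than the listed total size of 5947 bp.
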