Addgene plasmid #107707: pAAV CAGG eGFP
Purpose: express eGFP in variety of cell types
Depositing lab: Troy Margrie. Depositing organization: University College London. Publication: A Circuit for Integration of Head- and Visual-Motion Signals in Layer 6 of Mouse Primary Visual Cortex. Velez-Fort M, Bracey EF, Keshavarzi S, Rousseau CV, Cossell L, Lenzi SC, Strom M, Margrie TW. Neuron. 2018 Apr 4;98(1):179-191.e6. doi: 10.1016/j.neuron.2018.02.023. Epub 2018 Mar 15. PubMed 29551490.
Backbone
  Vector backbone: pAAV-MCS
  Backbone manufacturer: Agilent
  Backbone size w/o insert (bp): 3500
  Total vector size (bp): 5947
  Vector type: Mammalian Expression, AAV
Growth in bacteria
  Bacterial resistance: Ampicillin, 100 μg/mL
  Growth temperature: 30°C
  Growth strain: NEB Stable
  Growth instructions: grow according to manufacturers instructions
  Copy number: High Copy
Gene/Insert
  Gene/Insert name: eGFP
  Promoter: CAGG
  Cloning method: Ligation Independent Cloning
  Sequencing primers: 5′ ggagggccttcgtgcgt; 3′ CAAGGCTGGTGGGCACTGG
Terms and licenses: Academic/Nonprofit Terms; Industry Terms: Not Available to Industry
How to cite: pAAV CAGG eGFP was a gift from Troy Margrie (Addgene plasmid # 107707 ; http://n2t.net/addgene:107707 ; RRID:Addgene_107707)
